Addgene plasmid #207815: p663-UBC-miniTurbo-V5-NRF3
Purpose: N-terminal tagged NRF3 for miniTurbo proximity experiments
Depositing lab: Ben Major. Depositing organization: Washington University in Saint Louis. Publication: Proximity proteomic analysis of the NRF family reveals the Parkinson's disease protein ZNF746/PARIS as a co-complexed repressor of NRF2. LaPak KM, Saeidi S, Bok I, Wamsley NT, Plutzer IB, Bhatt DP, Luo J, Ashrafi G, Ben Major M. Sci Signal. 2023 Dec 12;16(815):eadi9018. doi: 10.1126/scisignal.adi9018. Epub 2023 Dec 12. PubMed 38085818.
Backbone
  Vector backbone: pDest663
  Backbone manufacturer: PEL
  Vector type: Lentiviral
  Selectable markers: Puromycin
Growth in bacteria
  Bacterial resistance: Ampicillin, 100 μg/mL
  Growth temperature: 30°C
  Growth strain: NEB Stable
  Copy number: High Copy
Gene/Insert
  Gene/Insert name: miniTurbo-V5-NRF3 (alt name: NFE2L3)
  Species: H. sapiens (human)
  Entrez Gene: NFE2L3 (a.k.a. NRF3)
  Promoter: UBC
  Tag / fusion protein: miniTurbo-V5 (N terminal on insert)
  Cloning method: Gateway Cloning
Terms and licenses: Academic/Nonprofit Terms; Industry Terms: Not Available to Industry
How to cite: p663-UBC-miniTurbo-V5-NRF3 was a gift from Ben Major (Addgene plasmid # 207815 ; http://n2t.net/addgene:207815 ; RRID:Addgene_207815)
