[The description below was written by a language model from this plasmid's Addgene catalogue record and pLannotate feature annotations shown in this document.]
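Description:
p663-UBC-miniTurbo-V5-NRF3 is an 11.5 kb HIV-1-based lentiviral expression plasmid built on the pDest663 destination backbone by Gateway recombination. It is maintained in E. coli through a high-copy ColE1/pUC origin and an ampicillin resistance (β-lactamase) gene, and also carries an f1 origin, an SV40 origin and residual lac/lacZα, T3 and T7 elements from the parental cloning vector. The viral portion has a third-generation-style layout. An RSV promoter drives a truncated 5' LTR, followed by the Ψ packaging signal with a short gag fragment, the Rev response element for Rev-dependent nuclear export of the genomic RNA, and the cPPT/CTS. A second truncated LTR and an SV40 polyadenylation signal close the transfer cassette.

Between the LTRs, the human ubiquitin C (UbC) promoter, flanked by attB4 and attB5 remnants of multisite Gateway assembly, drives a fusion protein in which miniTurbo sits at the N-terminus of human NRF3 (NFE2L3). miniTurbo is an N-terminally truncated, engineered E. coli biotin ligase with improved catalytic efficiency. The catalogue record places a V5 epitope between miniTurbo and NRF3, although V5 is not separately annotated in the feature table. The NRF3 coding sequence is bracketed by att-site fragments left from the LR reaction. A WPRE downstream enhances transcript expression, and a separate mouse PGK promoter drives puromycin N-acetyltransferase for selection of transduced mammalian cells.

The construct is intended for proximity-dependent biotinylation experiments, in which proteins near NRF3 are biotin-labelled so they can be captured and identified proteomically. The V5 tag provides a handle for detecting the bait.
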