Features (pLannotate 1.2.2; 32 found; start..end, strand, type, name):
     26..130     +  promoter       AmpR promoter: bla
    131..991     +  CDS            AmpR: β-lactamase; bla; confers resistance to ampicillin, carbenicillin, and related antibiotics
   1162..1750    +  rep_origin     ori: high-copy-number ColE1/pMB1/pBR322/pUC origin of replication
   1933..2025    +  CDS            lacI (fragment): lac repressor; lacI; The lac repressor binds to the lac operator to inhibit transcription in E. coli. This inhibition can be relieved by adding lactose or isopropyl-β-D-thiogalactopyranoside (IPTG).
   2038..2059    +  protein_bind   CAP binding site: CAP binding activates transcription in the presence of cAMP. E. coli catabolite activator protein
   2074..2104    +  promoter       lac promoter: promoter for the E. coli lac operon
   2108..2130    +  protein_bind   lac operator (fragment): The lac repressor binds to the lac operator to inhibit transcription in E. coli. This inhibition can be relieved by adding lactose or isopropyl-β-D-thiogalactopyranoside (IPTG). lac repressor encoded by lacI
   2173..2191    +  promoter       T3 promoter: promoter for bacteriophage T3 RNA polymerase
   2219..2445    +  promoter       RSV promoter: Rous sarcoma virus enhancer/promoter
   2446..2626    +  LTR            5' LTR (truncated): truncated 5' long terminal repeat (LTR) from HIV-1
   2673..2798    +  misc_feature   HIV-1 Ψ: packaging signal of human immunodeficiency virus type 1
   2782..3145    +  CDS            HIV-1 gag (fragment): gag protein from human immunodeficiency virus 1; gag
   3291..3524    +  misc_feature   RRE: The Rev response element (RRE) of HIV-1 allows for Rev-dependent mRNA export from the nucleus to the cytoplasm.
   3901..4001    +  CDS            Rev (fragment): human immunodeficiency virus 1 (HIV-1) Rev protein; rev; enhances nuclear export of unspliced and incompletely spliced viral mRNAs
   4020..4136    +  misc_feature   cPPT/CTS: central polypurine tract and central termination sequence of HIV-1
   4170..4190    +  protein_bind   attB4: mutant version of attB; core recombination site for the Gateway® BP reaction BP Clonase™
   4190..5401    +  promoter       UbC promoter: human ubiquitin C promoter
   5405..5423    -  protein_bind   attB5 (fragment): mutant version of attB; core recombination site for the Gateway® BP reaction BP Clonase™
   5438..6208    +  CDS            miniTurbo: N-terminally truncated mutant of the E. coli biotin ligase BioID engineered for improved catalytic efficiency (Branon et al., 2018)
   6258..6275    +  protein_bind   attL1 (fragment): mutant version of attL; recombination site for the Gateway® LR reaction LR Clonase™
   6281..8362    +  CDS            NFE2L3: NF2L3_HUMAN - Also known as NRF3. Experimental evidence at protein level: Swiss-Prot protein existence level 1. Activates erythroid-specific, globin gene expression. From Homo sapiens (Human).
   8370..8387    -  protein_bind   attL2 (fragment): mutant version of attL; recombination site for the Gateway® LR reaction LR Clonase™
   8418..9006    +  misc_feature   WPRE: woodchuck hepatitis virus posttranscriptional regulatory element
   9020..9519    +  promoter       PGK promoter: mouse phosphoglycerate kinase 1 promoter
   9540..10139   +  CDS            PuroR: puromycin N-acetyltransferase; pac from Streptomyces alboniger; confers resistance to puromycin
  10207..10344   +  CDS            nef (fragment): NEF_HV1LA - Experimental evidence at protein level: Swiss-Prot protein existence level 1. Extracellular Nef protein targets CD4(+) T-lymphocytes for apoptosis by interacting with CXCR4 surface receptors. From Human immunodeficiency virus type 1 group M subtype B (isolate Lai) (HIV-1).
  10330..10510   +  LTR            5' LTR (truncated): truncated 5' long terminal repeat (LTR) from HIV-1
  10582..10703   +  polyA_signal   SV40 poly(A) signal: SV40 polyadenylation signal
  10743..10878   +  rep_origin     SV40 ori: SV40 origin of replication
  10899..10917   -  promoter       T7 promoter: promoter for bacteriophage T7 RNA polymerase
  10925..11080   +  CDS            lacZα (fragment): LacZα fragment of β-galactosidase; lacZ fragment
  11085..11513   +  rep_origin     f1 ori (sequence partly withheld): f1 bacteriophage origin of replication; arrow indicates direction of (+) strand synthesis
>Addgene plasmid #207815 | p663-UBC-miniTurbo-V5-NRF3 | addgene full sequence | sequence record 437140 | Addgene NGS Result
AGGTGGCACTTTTCGGGGAAATGTGCGCGGAACCCCTATTTGTTTATTTTTCTAAATACATTCAAATATG
TATCCGCTCATGAGACAATAACCCTGATAAATGCTTCAATAATATTGAAAAAGGAAGAGTATGAGTATTC
AACATTTCCGTGTCGCCCTTATTCCCTTTTTTGCGGCATTTTGCCTTCCTGTTTTTGCTCACCCAGAAAC
GCTGGTGAAAGTAAAAGATGCTGAAGATCAGTTGGGTGCACGAGTGGGTTACATCGAACTGGATCTCAAC
AGCGGTAAGATCCTTGAGAGTTTTCGCCCCGAAGAACGTTTTCCAATGATGAGCACTTTTAAAGTTCTGC
TATGTGGCGCGGTATTATCCCGTATTGACGCCGGGCAAGAGCAACTCGGTCGCCGCATACACTATTCTCA
GAATGACTTGGTTGAGTACTCACCAGTCACAGAAAAGCATCTTACGGATGGCATGACAGTAAGAGAATTA
TGCAGTGCTGCCATAACCATGAGTGATAACACTGCGGCCAACTTACTTCTGACAACGATCGGAGGACCGA
AGGAGCTAACCGCTTTTTTGCACAACATGGGGGATCATGTAACTCGCCTTGATCGTTGGGAACCGGAGCT
GAATGAAGCCATACCAAACGACGAGCGTGACACCACGATGCCTGTAGCAATGGCAACAACGTTGCGCAAA
CTATTAACTGGCGAACTACTTACTCTAGCTTCCCGGCAACAATTAATAGACTGGATGGAGGCGGATAAAG
TTGCAGGACCACTTCTGCGCTCGGCCCTTCCGGCTGGCTGGTTTATTGCTGATAAATCTGGAGCCGGTGA
GCGTGGGTCTCGCGGTATCATTGCAGCACTGGGGCCAGATGGTAAGCCCTCCCGTATCGTAGTTATCTAC
ACGACGGGGAGTCAGGCAACTATGGATGAACGAAATAGACAGATCGCTGAGATAGGTGCCTCACTGATTA
AGCATTGGTAACTGTCAGACCAAGTTTACTCATATATACTTTAGATTGATTTAAAACTTCATTTTTAATT
TAAAAGGATCTAGGTGAAGATCCTTTTTGATAATCTCATGACCAAAATCCCTTAACGTGAGTTTTCGTTC
CACTGAGCGTCAGACCCCGTAGAAAAGATCAAAGGATCTTCTTGAGATCCTTTTTTTCTGCGCGTAATCT
GCTGCTTGCAAACAAAAAAACCACCGCTACCAGCGGTGGTTTGTTTGCCGGATCAAGAGCTACCAACTCT
TTTTCCGAAGGTAACTGGCTTCAGCAGAGCGCAGATACCAAATACTGTTCTTCTAGTGTAGCCGTAGTTA
GGCCACCACTTCAAGAACTCTGTAGCACCGCCTACATACCTCGCTCTGCTAATCCTGTTACCAGTGGCTG
CTGCCAGTGGCGATAAGTCGTGTCTTACCGGGTTGGACTCAAGACGATAGTTACCGGATAAGGCGCAGCG
GTCGGGCTGAACGGGGGGTTCGTGCACACAGCCCAGCTTGGAGCGAACGACCTACACCGAACTGAGATAC
CTACAGCGTGAGCTATGAGAAAGCGCCACGCTTCCCGAAGGGAGAAAGGCGGACAGGTATCCGGTAAGCG
GCAGGGTCGGAACAGGAGAGCGCACGAGGGAGCTTCCAGGGGGAAACGCCTGGTATCTTTATAGTCCTGT
CGGGTTTCGCCACCTCTGACTTGAGCGTCGATTTTTGTGATGCTCGTCAGGGGGGCGGAGCCTATGGAAA
AACGCCAGCAACGCGGCCTTTTTACGGTTCCTGGCCTTTTGCTGGCCTTTTGCTCACATGTTCTTTCCTG
CGTTATCCCCTGATTCTGTGGATAACCGTATTACCGCCTTTGAGTGAGCTGATACCGCTCGCCGCAGCCG
AACGACCGAGCGCAGCGAGTCAGTGAGCGAGGAAGCGGAAGAGCGCCCAATACGCAAACCGCCTCTCCCC
GCGCGTTGGCCGATTCATTAATGCAGCTGGCACGACAGGTTTCCCGACTGGAAAGCGGGCAGTGAGCGCA
ACGCAATTAATGTGAGTTAGCTCACTCATTAGGCACCCCAGGCTTTACACTTTATGCTTCCGGCTCGTAT
GTTGTGTGGAATTGTGAGCGGATAACAATTTCACACAGGAAACAGCTATGACCATGATTACGCCAAGCGC
GCAATTAACCCTCACTAAAGGGAACAAAAGCTGGAGCTGCAAGCTTAATGTAGTCTTATGCAATACTCTT
GTAGTCTTGCAACATGGTAACGATGAGTTAGCAACATGCCTTACAAGGAGAGAAAAAGCACCGTGCATGC
CGATTGGTGGAAGTAAGGTGGTACGATCGTGCCTTATTAGGAAGGCAACAGACGGGTCTGACATGGATTG
GACGAACCACTGAATTGCCGCATTGCAGAGATATTGTATTTAAGTGCCTAGCTCGATACATAAACGGGTC
TCTCTGGTTAGACCAGATCTGAGCCTGGGAGCTCTCTGGCTAACTAGGGAACCCACTGCTTAAGCCTCAA
TAAAGCTTGCCTTGAGTGCTTCAAGTAGTGTGTGCCCGTCTGTTGTGTGACTCTGGTAACTAGAGATCCC
TCAGACCCTTTTAGTCAGTGTGGAAAATCTCTAGCAGTGGCGCCCGAACAGGGACTTGAAAGCGAAAGGG
AAACCAGAGGAGCTCTCTCGACGCAGGACTCGGCTTGCTGAAGCGCGCACGGCAAGAGGCGAGGGGCGGC
GACTGGTGAGTACGCCAAAAATTTTGACTAGCGGAGGCTAGAAGGAGAGAGATGGGTGCGAGAGCGTCAG
TATTAAGCGGGGGAGAATTAGATCGCGATGGGAAAAAATTCGGTTAAGGCCAGGGGGAAAGAAAAAATAT
AAATTAAAACATATAGTATGGGCAAGCAGGGAGCTAGAACGATTCGCAGTTAATCCTGGCCTGTTAGAAA
CATCAGAAGGCTGTAGACAAATACTGGGACAGCTACAACCATCCCTTCAGACAGGATCAGAAGAACTTAG
ATCATTATATAATACAGTAGCAACCCTCTATTGTGTGCATCAAAGGATAGAGATAAAAGACACCAAGGAA
GCTTTAGACAAGATAGAGGAAGAGCAAAACAAAAGTAAGACCACCGCACAGCAAGCGGCCGCTGATCTTC
AGACCTGGAGGAGGAGATATGAGGGACAATTGGAGAAGTGAATTATATAAATATAAAGTAGTAAAAATTG
AACCATTAGGAGTAGCACCCACCAAGGCAAAGAGAAGAGTGGTGCAGAGAGAAAAAAGAGCAGTGGGAAT
AGGAGCTTTGTTCCTTGGGTTCTTGGGAGCAGCAGGAAGCACTATGGGCGCAGCGTCAATGACGCTGACG
GTACAGGCCAGACAATTATTGTCTGGTATAGTGCAGCAGCAGAACAATTTGCTGAGGGCTATTGAGGCGC
AACAGCATCTGTTGCAACTCACAGTCTGGGGCATCAAGCAGCTCCAGGCAAGAATCCTGGCTGTGGAAAG
ATACCTAAAGGATCAACAGCTCCTGGGGATTTGGGGTTGCTCTGGAAAACTCATTTGCACCACTGCTGTG
CCTTGGAATGCTAGTTGGAGTAATAAATCTCTGGAACAGATTTGGAATCACACGACCTGGATGGAGTGGG
ACAGAGAAATTAACAATTACACAAGCTTAATACACTCCTTAATTGAAGAATCGCAAAACCAGCAAGAAAA
GAATGAACAAGAATTATTGGAATTAGATAAATGGGCAAGTTTGTGGAATTGGTTTAACATAACAAATTGG
CTGTGGTATATAAAATTATTCATAATGATAGTAGGAGGCTTGGTAGGTTTAAGAATAGTTTTTGCTGTAC
TTTCTATAGTGAATAGAGTTAGGCAGGGATATTCACCATTATCGTTTCAGACCCACCTCCCAACCCCGAG
GGGACCCGACAGGCCCGAAGGAATAGAAGAAGAAGGTGGAGAGAGAGACAGAGACAGATCCATTCGATTA
GTGAACGGATCTCGACGGTATCGGTTAACTTTTAAAAGAAAAGGGGGGATTGGGGGGTACAGTGCAGGGG
AAAGAATAGTAGACATAATAGCAACAGACATACAAACTAAAGAATTACAAAAACAAATTACAAAATTCAA
AATTTTATCGTCCAGTGTGGTGGAATTCTGCAGATATCACAACTTTGTATAGAAAAGTTGGCCTCCGCGC
CGGGTTTTGGCGCCTCCCGCGGGCGCCCCCCTCCTCACGGCGAGCGCTGCCACGTCAGACGAAGGGCGCA
GCGAGCGTCCTGATCCTTCCGCCCGGACGCTCAGGACAGCGGCCCGCTGCTCATAAGACTCGGCCTTAGA
ACCCCAGTATCAGCAGAAGGACATTTTAGGACGGGACTTGGGTGACTCTAGGGCACTGGTTTTCTTTCCA
GAGAGCGGAACAGGCGAGGAAAAGTAGTCCCTTCTCGGCGATTCTGCGGAGGGATCTCCGTGGGGCGGTG
AACGCCGATGATTATATAAGGACGCGCCGGGTGTGGCACAGCTAGTTCCGTCGCAGCCGGGATTTGGGTC
GCGGTTCTTGTTTGTGGATCGCTGTGATCGTCACTTGGTGAGTAGCGGGCTGCTGGGCTGGCCGGGGCTT
TCGTGGCCGCCGGGCCGCTCGGTGGGACGGAAGCGTGTGGAGAGACCGCCAAGGGCTGTAGTCTGGGTCC
GCGAGCAAGGTTGCCCTGAACTGGGGGTTGGGGGGAGCGCAGCAAAATGGCGGCTGTTCCCGAGTCTTGA
ATGGAAGACGCTTGTGAGGCGGGCTGTGAGGTCGTTGAAACAAGGTGGGGGGCATGGTGGGCGGCAAGAA
CCCAAGGTCTTGAGGCCTTCGCTAATGCGGGAAAGCTCTTATTCGGGTGAGATGGGCTGGGGCACCATCT
GGGGACCCTGACGTGAAGTTTGTCACTGACTGGAGAACTCGGTTTGTCGTCTGTTGCGGGGGCGGCAGTT
ATGGCGGTGCCGTTGGGCAGTGCACCCGTACCTTTGGGAGCGCGCGCCCTCGTCGTGTCGTGACGTCACC
CGTTCTGTTGGCTTATAATGCAGGGTGGGGCCACCTGCCGGTAGGTGTGCGGTAGGCTTTTCTCCGTCGC
AGGACGCAGGGTTCGGGCCTAGGGTAGGCTCTCCTGAATCGACAGGCGCCGGACCTCTGGTGAGGGGAGG
GATAAGTGAGGCGTCAGTTTCTTTGGTCGGTTTTATGTACCTATCTTCTTAAGTAGCTGAAGCTCCGGTT
TTGAACTATGCGCTCGGGGTTGGCGAGTGTGTTTTGTGAAGTTTTTTAGGCACCTTTTGAAATGTAATCA
TTTGGGTCAATATGTAATTTTCAGTGTTAGACTAGTAAATTGTCCGCTAAATTCTGGCCGTTTTTGGCTT
TTTTGTTAGACGGCCAACTTTTGTATACAAAGTGGGCCACCATGGGAATCCCGCTGCTGAACGCTAAACA
GATTCTGGGACAGCTGGACGGCGGGAGCGTGGCAGTCCTGCCTGTGGTCGACTCCACCAATCAGTACCTG
CTGGATCGAATCGGCGAGCTGAAGAGTGGGGATGCTTGCATTGCAGAATATCAGCAGGCAGGGAGAGGAA
GCAGAGGGAGGAAATGGTTCTCTCCTTTTGGAGCTAACCTGTACCTGAGTATGTTTTGGCGCCTGAAGCG
GGGACCAGCAGCAATCGGCCTGGGCCCGGTCATCGGAATTGTCATGGCAGAAGCGCTGCGAAAGCTGGGA
GCAGACAAGGTGCGAGTCAAATGGCCCAATGACCTGTATCTGCAGGATAGAAAGCTGGCAGGCATCCTGG
TGGAGCTGGCCGGAATAACAGGCGATGCTGCACAGATCGTCATTGGCGCCGGGATTAACGTGGCTATGAG
GCGCGTGGAGGAAAGCGTGGTCAATCAGGGCTGGATCACACTGCAGGAAGCAGGGATTAACCTGGACAGG
AATACTCTGGCCGCTATGCTGATCCGAGAGCTGCGGGCAGCCCTGGAACTGTTCGAGCAGGAAGGCCTGG
CTCCATATCTGTCACGGTGGGAGAAGCTGGATAACTTCATCAATAGACCCGTGAAGCTGATCATTGGGGA
CAAAGAGATTTTCGGGATTAGCCGGGGGATTGATAAACAGGGAGCCCTGCTGCTGGAACAGGACGGAGTT
ATCAAACCCTGGATGGGCGGAGAAATCAGTCTGCGGTCTGCCGAAAAGGCTAGCGGCAAGCCCATCCCCA
ACCCCCTGCTGGGCCTGGACAGCACCACAACTTTGTACAAAAAAGTTGGCATGAAGCACCTGAAGCGGTG
GTGGTCGGCCGGCGGCGGCCTCCTGCACCTCACCCTCCTGCTGAGCTTGGCGGGGCTCCGCGTAGACCTA
GATCTTTACCTGCTGCTGCCGCCACCCACCCTGCTGCAGGACGAGCTGCTGTTCCTGGGCGGCCCGGCCA
GCTCCGCCTACGCGCTCAGCCCCTTCTCGGCCTCGGGAGGGTGGGGGCGCGCGGGCCACTTGCACCCCAA
GGGCCGGGAGCTGGACCCTGCCGCGCCGCCCGAGGGCCAGCTGCTCCGGGAGGTGCGCGCGCTCGGGGTC
CCCTTCGTCCCTCGCACCAGCGTGGATGCATGGCTGGTGCACAGCGTGGCTGCCGGGAGCGCGGACGAGG
CCCACGGGCTGCTCGGCGCCGCCGCCGCCTCGTCCACCGGAGGAGCCGGCGCCAGCGTGGACGGCGGCAG
CCAGGCTGTGCAGGGGGGCGGCGGGGACCCCCGAGCGGCTCGGAGTGGCCCCTTGGACGCCGGGGAAGAG
GAGAAGGCACCCGCGGAACCGACGGCTCAGGTGCCGGACGCTGGCGGATGTGCGAGCGAGGAGAATGGGG
TACTAAGAGAAAAGCACGAAGCTGTGGATCATAGTTCCCAGCATGAGGAAAATGAAGAAAGGGTGTCAGC
CCAGAAGGAGAACTCACTTCAGCAGAATGATGATGATGAAAACAAAATAGCAGAGAAACCTGACTGGGAG
GCAGAAAAGACCACTGAATCTAGAAATGAGAGACATCTGAATGGGACAGATACTTCTTTCTCTCTGGAAG
ACTTATTCCAGTTGCTTTCATCACAGCCTGAAAATTCACTGGAGGGCATCTCATTGGGAGATATTCCTCT
TCCAGGCAGTATCAGTGATGGCATGAATTCTTCAGCACATTATCATGTAAACTTCAGCCAGGCTATAAGT
CAGGATGTGAATCTTCATGAGGCCATCTTGCTTTGTCCCAACAATACATTTAGAAGAGATCCAACAGCAA
GGACTTCACAGTCACAAGAACCATTTCTGCAGTTAAATTCTCATACCACCAATCCTGAGCAAACCCTTCC
TGGAACTAATTTGACAGGATTTCTTTCACCGGTTGACAATCATATGAGGAATCTAACAAGCCAAGACCTA
CTGTATGACCTTGACATAAATATATTTGATGAGATAAACTTAATGTCATTGGCCACAGAAGACAACTTTG
ATCCAATCGATGTTTCTCAGCTTTTTGATGAACCAGATTCTGATTCTGGCCTTTCTTTAGATTCAAGTCA
CAATAATACCTCTGTCATCAAGTCTAATTCCTCTCACTCTGTGTGTGATGAAGGTGCTATAGGTTATTGC
ACTGACCATGAATCTAGTTCCCATCATGACTTAGAAGGTGCTGTAGGTGGCTACTACCCAGAACCCAGTA
AGCTTTGTCACTTGGATCAAAGTGATTCTGATTTCCATGGAGATCTTACATTTCAACACGTATTTCATAA
CCACACTTACCACTTACAGCCAACTGCACCAGAATCTACTTCTGAACCTTTTCCGTGGCCTGGGAAGTCA
CAGAAGATAAGGAGTAGATACCTTGAAGACACAGATAGAAACTTGAGCCGTGATGAACAGCGTGCTAAAG
CTTTGCATATCCCTTTTTCTGTAGATGAAATTGTCGGCATGCCTGTTGATTCTTTCAATAGCATGTTAAG
TAGATATTATCTGACAGACCTACAAGTCTCACTTATCCGTGACATCAGACGAAGAGGGAAAAATAAAGTT
GCTGCGCAGAACTGTCGTAAACGCAAATTGGACATAATTTTGAATTTAGAAGATGATGTATGTAACTTGC
AAGCAAAGAAGGAAACTCTTAAGAGAGAGCAAGCACAATGTAACAAAGCTATTAACATAATGAAACAGAA
ACTGCATGACCTTTATCATGATATTTTTAGTAGATTAAGAGATGACCAAGGTAGGCCAGTCAATCCCAAC
CACTATGCTCTCCAGTGTACCCATGATGGAAGTATCTTGATAGTACCCAAAGAACTGGTGGCCTCAGGCC
ACAAAAAGGAAACCCAAAAGGGAAAGAGAAAGTGACCAACTTTCTTGTACAAAGTTGTGATATCCAGCAC
AGTGGCGGCCGCTCGACAATCAACCTCTGGATTACAAAATTTGTGAAAGATTGACTGGTATTCTTAACTA
TGTTGCTCCTTTTACGCTATGTGGATACGCTGCTTTAATGCCTTTGTATCATGCTATTGCTTCCCGTATG
GCTTTCATTTTCTCCTCCTTGTATAAATCCTGGTTGCTGTCTCTTTATGAGGAGTTGTGGCCCGTTGTCA
GGCAACGTGGCGTGGTGTGCACTGTGTTTGCTGACGCAACCCCCACTGGTTGGGGCATTGCCACCACCTG
TCAGCTCCTTTCCGGGACTTTCGCTTTCCCCCTCCCTATTGCCACGGCGGAACTCATCGCCGCCTGCCTT
GCCCGCTGCTGGACAGGGGCTCGGCTGTTGGGCACTGACAATTCCGTGGTGTTGTCGGGGAAGCTGACGT
CCTTTCCATGGCTGCTCGCCTGTGTTGCCACCTGGATTCTGCGCGGGACGTCCTTCTGCTACGTCCCTTC
GGCCCTCAATCCAGCGGACCTTCCTTCCCGCGGCCTGCTGCCGGCTCTGCGGCCTCTTCCGCGTCTTCGC
CTTCGCCCTCAGACGAGTCGGATCTCCCTTTGGGCCGCCTCCCCGCCTGGAATTCTACCGGGTAGGGGAG
GCGCTTTTCCCAAGGCAGTCTGGAGCATGCGCTTTAGCAGCCCCGCTGGGCACTTGGCGCTACACAAGTG
GCCTCTGGCCTCGCACACATTCCACATCCACCGGTAGGCGCCAACCGGCTCCGTTCTTTGGTGGCCCCTT
CGCGCCACCTTCTACTCCTCCCCTAGTCAGGAAGTTCCCCCCCGCCCCGCAGCTCGCGTCGTGCAGGACG
TGACAAATGGAAGTAGCACGTCTCACTAGTCTCGTGCAGATGGACAGCACCGCTGAGCAATGGAAGCGGG
TAGGCCTTTGGGGCAGCGGCCAATAGCAGCTTTGCTCCTTCGCTTTCTGGGCTCAGAGGCTGGGAAGGGG
TGGGTCCGGGGGCGGGCTCAGGGGCGGGCTCAGGGGCGGGGCGGGCGCCCGAAGGTCCTCCGGAGGCCCG
GCATTCTGCACGCTTCAAAAGCGCACGTCTGCCGCGCTGTTCTCCTCTTCCTCATCTCCGGGCCTTTCGA
CCTGCAGCCCAAGCTTACCATGACCGAGTACAAGCCCACGGTGCGCCTCGCCACCCGCGACGACGTCCCC
AGGGCCGTACGCACCCTCGCCGCCGCGTTCGCCGACTACCCCGCCACGCGCCACACCGTCGATCCGGACC
GCCACATCGAGCGGGTCACCGAGCTGCAAGAACTCTTCCTCACGCGCGTCGGGCTCGACATCGGCAAGGT
GTGGGTCGCGGACGACGGCGCCGCGGTGGCGGTCTGGACCACGCCGGAGAGCGTCGAAGCGGGGGCGGTG
TTCGCCGAGATCGGCCCGCGCATGGCCGAGTTGAGCGGTTCCCGGCTGGCCGCGCAGCAACAGATGGAAG
GCCTCCTGGCGCCGCACCGGCCCAAGGAGCCCGCGTGGTTCCTGGCCACCGTCGGCGTCTCGCCCGACCA
CCAGGGCAAGGGTCTGGGCAGCGCCGTCGTGCTCCCCGGAGTGGAGGCGGCCGAGCGCGCCGGGGTGCCC
GCCTTCCTGGAGACCTCCGCGCCCCGCAACCTCCCCTTCTACGAGCGGCTCGGCTTCACCGTCACCGCCG
ACGTCGAGGTGCCCGAAGGACCGCGCACCTGGTGCATGACCCGCAAGCCCGGTGCCTGACGCCCGCCCCA
CGACCCGCAGCGCCCGACCGAAAGGAGCGCACGACCCCATGCATCTCGAGGGCCCGGTACCTTTAAGACC
AATGACTTACAAGGCAGCTGTAGATCTTAGCCACTTTTTAAAAGAAAAGGGGGGACTGGAAGGGCTAGCT
CACTCCCAACGAAGACAAGATCTGCTTTTTGCTTGTACTGGGTCTCTCTGGTTAGACCAGATCTGAGCCT
GGGAGCTCTCTGGCTAACTAGGGAACCCACTGCTTAAGCCTCAATAAAGCTTGCCTTGAGTGCTTCAAGT
AGTGTGTGCCCGTCTGTTGTGTGACTCTGGTAACTAGAGATCCCTCAGACCCTTTTAGTCAGTGTGGAAA
ATCTCTAGCAGTAGTAGTTCATGTCATCTTATTATTCAGTATTTATAACTTGCAAAGAAATGAATATCAG
AGAGTGAGAGGAACTTGTTTATTGCAGCTTATAATGGTTACAAATAAAGCAATAGCATCACAAATTTCAC
AAATAAAGCATTTTTTTCACTGCATTCTAGTTGTGGTTTGTCCAAACTCATCAATGTATCTTATCATGTC
TGGCTCTAGCTATCCCGCCCCTAACTCCGCCCATCCCGCCCCTAACTCCGCCCAGTTCCGCCCATTCTCC
GCCCCATGGCTGACTAATTTTTTTTATTTATGCAGAGGCCGAGGCCGCCTCGGCCTCTGAGCTATTCCAG
AAGTAGTGAGGAGGCTTTTTTGGAGGCCTAGGGACGTACCCAATTCGCCCTATAGTGAGTCGTATTACGC
GCGCTCACTGGCCGTCGTTTTACAACGTCGTGACTGGGAAAACCCTGGCGTTACCCAACTTAATCGCCTT
GCAGCACATCCCCCTTTCGCCAGCTGGCGTAATAGCGAAGAGGCCCGCACCGATCGCCCTTCCCAACAGT
TGCGCAGCCTGAATGGCGAATGGG
[124 nt withheld, positions 11085-11208]
C
[91 nt withheld, positions 11210-11300]
A
[49 nt withheld, positions 11302-11350]
CCTTTGACGTTGGAGTCCACGTTCTTT
[37 nt withheld, positions 11378-11414]
ACCCTATCTCGGTCTATTCTTTTGATTTATAAGGGATTTTGCCGATTTCGGCCTATTGGTTAAAAAATGA
GCTGATTTAACAAAAATTTAACGCGAATTTTAACAAAATATTAACGCTTACAATTT
